Addgene plasmid #91034: pMOD_A1310
Purpose: Module A, Promoter: ZmUbi, Gene: TaCas9_H840A nickase, Terminator: HSP
Depositing lab: Daniel Voytas. Depositing organization: University of Minnesota. Publication: A multi-purpose toolkit to enable advanced genome engineering in plants. Cermak T, Curtin SJ, Gil-Humanes J, Cegan R, Kono TJY, Konecna E, Belanto JJ, Starker CG, Mathre JW, Greenstein RL, Voytas DF. Plant Cell. 2017 May 18. pii: tpc.00922.2016. doi: 10.1105/tpc.16.00922. PubMed 28522548.
Backbone
  Vector backbone: pMOD_A1001
  Vector type: CRISPR
Growth in bacteria
  Bacterial resistance: Ampicillin, 100 μg/mL
  Growth temperature: 37°C
  Growth strain: DH5alpha
  Copy number: High Copy
Gene/Insert
  Gene/Insert name: TaCas9_H840A nickase
  Species: Synthetic
  Mutation: H840A
  Promoter: ZmUbi
  Cloning method: Gibson Cloning
  Sequencing primers: 5′ unknown
Terms and licenses: Academic/Nonprofit Terms; Industry Terms: Not Available to Industry
How to cite: pMOD_A1310 was a gift from Daniel Voytas (Addgene plasmid # 91034 ; http://n2t.net/addgene:91034 ; RRID:Addgene_91034)
