[The description below was written by a language model from this plasmid's Addgene catalogue record and pLannotate feature annotations shown in this document.]
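Description:
pMOD_A1310 is a "Module A" plasmid from a modular plant genome-engineering toolkit, built on the pMOD_A1001 backbone and classified as a CRISPR vector. It is an 8,474-nt high-copy plasmid maintained in E. coli through a ColE1/pUC-type origin of replication and selected with ampicillin through a bla (β-lactamase) gene driven by its native AmpR promoter. The feature table shows no plant selectable marker, T-DNA borders or guide RNA cassette. This fits its role as a component module rather than a complete transformation vector, although the record does not describe the downstream assembly scheme.

The payload is a single plant expression cassette, inserted by Gibson cloning. The maize polyubiquitin (ZmUbi) promoter, a strong constitutive promoter widely used in monocots, drives a synthetic Streptococcus pyogenes-derived Cas9 coding sequence designated TaCas9. Transcription is terminated by the Arabidopsis thaliana heat shock protein 18.2 (HSP) terminator, which is known for efficient termination. The "Ta" prefix probably denotes wheat codon optimisation, but the record does not say so explicitly.

The Cas9 carries the H840A substitution, which inactivates the HNH nuclease domain. The enzyme therefore cuts only one DNA strand, through the remaining RuvC domain, and acts as a nickase rather than making double-strand breaks. Nickases of this kind are typically used with paired guide RNAs to create offset nicks with reduced off-target cleavage, or to stimulate homology-directed repair and gene targeting. In this toolkit the plasmid supplies the nuclease component, to be combined with other modules for plant genome editing.
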