Features (pLannotate 1.2.2; 6 found; start..end, strand, type, name):
     80..668     +  rep_origin     ori: high-copy-number ColE1/pMB1/pBR322/pUC origin of replication
    882..2871    +  promoter       Ubi promoter: maize polyubiquitin gene promoter
   2892..6995    +  CDS            cas9: CAS9_STRP1 - Also known as csn1 From Streptococcus pyogenes serotype M1.
   7055..7299    +  terminator     HSP terminator: efficient transcription terminator from the Arabidopsis thaliana heat shock protein 18.2 gene (Nagaya et al., 2010)
   7386..7486    +  promoter       AmpR promoter: bla
   7487..8347    +  CDS            AmpR: β-lactamase; bla; confers resistance to ampicillin, carbenicillin, and related antibiotics
>Addgene plasmid #91034 | pMOD_A1310 | addgene full sequence | sequence record 181789 | Addgene NGS Result
GCCTTGACGGCAAAATCCCTTAACGTGAGTTTTCGTTCCACTGAGCGTCAGACCCCGTAGAAAAGATCAA
AGGATCTTCTTGAGATCCTTTTTTTCTGCGCGTAATCTGCTGCTTGCAAACAAAAAAACCACCGCTACCA
GCGGTGGTTTGTTTGCCGGATCAAGAGCTACTAACTCTTTTTCCGAAGGTAACTGGCTTCAGCAGAGCGC
AGATACCAAATACTGTTCTTCTAGTGTAGCCGTAGTTAGGCCACCACTTCAAGAACTCTGTAGCACCGCC
TACATACCTCGCTCTGCTAATCCTGTTACCAGTGGCTGCTGCCAGTGGCGATAAGTCGTGTCTTACCGGG
TTGGACTCAAGACGATAGTTACCGGATAAGGCGCAGCGGTCGGGCTGAACGGGGGGTTCGTGCTCACAGC
CCAGCTTGGAGCGAACGACCTACACCGAACTGAGATACCTACAGCGTGAGCTATGAGAAAGCGCCACGCT
TCCCGAAGGGAGAAAGGCGGACAGGTATCCGGTAAGCGGCAGGGTCGGAACAGGAGAGCGCACGAGGGAG
CTTCCAGGGGGAAACGCCTGGTATCTTTATAGTCCTGTCGGGTTTCGCCACCTCTGACTTGAGCGTCGAT
TTTTGTGATGCTCGTCAGGGGGGCGGAGCCTATGGAAAAACGCCAGCAACGCGGCCTTTTTACGGTTCCT
GGCCTTTTGCTGGCCTTTTGCTCACATGTTCTTTCCTGCGTTATCCCCTGATTCTGTGGATAACCGTATT
ACCGCCTTTGAGTGAGCTGATACCGCTCGCCGCAGCCGAACGACCGAGCGCAGCGAGTCAGTGAGCGAGG
AAGCGGAAGAGCGCCCACCTGCTCATGATCTGCAGGCGCGCCTGCAGTGCAGCGTGACCCGGTCGTGCCC
CTCTCTAGAGATAATGAGCATTGCATGTCTAAGTTATAAAAAATTACCACATATTTTTTTTGTCACACTT
GTTTGAAGTGCAGTTTATCTATCTTTATACATATATTTAAACTTTACTCTACGAATAATATAATCTATAG
TACTACAATAATATCAGTGTTTTAGAGAATCATATAAATGAACAGTTAGACATGGTCTAAAGGACAATTG
AGTATTTTGACAACAGGACTCTACAGTTTTATCTTTTTAGTGTGCATGTGTTCTCCTTTTTTTTTGCAAA
TAGCTTCACCTATATAATACTTCATCCATTTTATTAGTACATCCATTTAGGGTTTAGGGTTAATGGTTTT
TATAGACTAATTTTTTTAGTACATCTATTTTATTCTATTTTAGCCTCTAAATTAAGAAAACTAAAACTCT
ATTTTAGTTTTTTTATTTAATAATTTAGATATAAAATAGAATAAAATAAAGTGACTAAAAATTAAACAAA
TACCCTTTAAGAAATTAAAAAAACTAAGGAAACATTTTTCTTGTTTCGAGTAGATAATGCCAGCCTGTTA
AACGCCGTCGACGAGTCTAACGGACACCAACCAGCGAACCAGCAGCGTCGCGTCGGGCCAAGCGAAGCAG
ACGGCACGGCATCTCTGTCGCTGCCTCTGGACCCCTCTCGAGAGTTCCGCTCCACCGTTGGACTTGCTCC
GCTGTCGGCATCCAGAAATTGCGTGGCGGAGCGGCAGACGTGAGCCGGCACGGCAGGCGGCCTCCTCCTC
CTCTCACGGCACCGGCAGCTACGGGGGATTCCTTTCCCACCGCTCCTTCGCTTTCCCTTCCTCGCCCGCC
GTAATAAATAGACACCCCCTCCACACCCTCTTTCCCCAACCTCGTGTTGTTCGGAGCGCACACACACACA
ACCAGATCTCCCCCAAATCCACCCGTCGGCACCTCCGCTTCAAGGTACGCCGCTCGTCCTCCCCCCCCCC
CTCTCTACCTTCTCTAGATCGGCGTTCCGGTCCATGGTTAGGGCCCGGTAGTTCTACTTCTGTTCATGTT
TGTGTTAGATCCGTGTTTGTGTTAGATCCGTGCTGCTAGCGTTCGTACACGGATGCGACCTGTACGTCAG
ACACGTTCTGATTGCTAACTTGCCAGTGTTTCTCTTTGGGGAATCCTGGGATGGCTCTAGCCGTTCCGCA
GACGGGATCGATTTCATGATTTTTTTTGTTTCGTTGCATAGGGTTTGGTTTGCCCTTTTCCTTTATTTCA
ATATATGCCGTGCACTTGTTTGTCGGGTCATCTTTTCATGCTTTTTTTTGTCTTGGTTGTGATGATGTGG
TCTGGTTGGGCGGTCGTTCTAGATCGGAGTAGAATTAATTCTGTTTCAAACTACCTGGTGGATTTATTAA
TTTTGGATCTGTATGTGTGTGCCATACATATTCATAGTTACGAATTGAAGATGATGGATGGAAATATCGA
TCTAGGATAGGTATACATGTTGATGCGGGTTTTACTGATGCATATACAGAGATGCTTTTTGTTCGCTTGG
TTGTGATGATGTGGTGTGGTTGGGCGGTCGTTCATTCGTTCTAGATCGGAGTAGAATACTGTTTCAAACT
ACCTGGTGTATTTATTAATTTTGGAACTGTATGTGTGTGTCATACATCTTCATAGTTACGAGTTTAAGAT
GGATGGAAATATCGATCTAGGATAGGTATACATGTTGATGTGGGTTTTACTGATGCATATACATGATGGC
ATATGCAGCATCTATTCATATGCTCTAACCTTGAGTACCTATCTATTATAATAAACAAGTATGTTTTATA
ATTATTTTGATCTTGATATACTTGGATGATGGCATATGCAGCAGCTATATGTGGATTTTTTTAGCCCTGC
CTTCATACGCTATTTATTTGCTTGGTACTGTTTCTTTTGTCGATGCTCACCCTGTTGTTTGGTGTTACTT
CCTGCAGGGCGATCTATTCGAATGGACAAGAAGTACTCGATCGGCCTCGACATCGGGACGAACTCAGTTG
GCTGGGCCGTGATCACCGACGAGTACAAGGTGCCCTCTAAGAAGTTCAAGGTCCTGGGGAACACCGACCG
CCATTCCATCAAGAAGAACCTCATCGGCGCTCTCCTGTTCGACAGCGGGGAGACCGCTGAGGCTACGAGG
CTCAAGAGAACCGCTAGGCGCCGGTACACGAGAAGGAAGAACAGGATCTGCTACCTCCAAGAGATTTTCT
CCAACGAGATGGCCAAGGTTGACGATTCATTCTTCCACCGCCTGGAGGAGTCTTTCCTCGTGGAGGAGGA
TAAGAAGCACGAGCGGCATCCCATCTTCGGCAACATCGTGGACGAGGTTGCCTACCACGAGAAGTACCCT
ACGATCTACCATCTGCGGAAGAAGCTCGTGGACTCCACCGATAAGGCGGACCTCAGACTGATCTACCTCG
CTCTGGCCCACATGATCAAGTTCCGCGGCCATTTCCTGATCGAGGGGGATCTCAACCCAGACAACAGCGA
TGTTGACAAGCTGTTCATCCAACTCGTGCAGACCTACAACCAACTCTTCGAGGAGAACCCGATCAACGCC
TCTGGCGTGGACGCGAAGGCTATCCTGTCCGCGAGGCTCTCGAAGTCCAGGAGGCTGGAGAACCTGATCG
CTCAGCTCCCAGGCGAGAAGAAGAACGGCCTGTTCGGGAACCTCATCGCTCTCAGCCTGGGGCTCACCCC
GAACTTCAAGTCGAACTTCGATCTCGCTGAGGACGCCAAGCTGCAACTCTCCAAGGACACCTACGACGAT
GACCTCGATAACCTCCTGGCCCAGATCGGCGATCAATACGCGGACCTGTTCCTCGCTGCCAAGAACCTGT
CGGACGCCATCCTCCTGTCAGATATCCTCCGCGTGAACACCGAGATCACGAAGGCTCCACTCTCTGCCTC
CATGATCAAGCGCTACGACGAGCACCATCAGGATCTGACCCTCCTGAAGGCGCTGGTCCGCCAACAGCTC
CCGGAGAAGTACAAGGAGATTTTCTTCGATCAGTCGAAGAACGGCTACGCTGGGTACATCGACGGCGGGG
CCTCACAAGAGGAGTTCTACAAGTTCATCAAGCCAATCCTGGAGAAGATGGACGGCACGGAGGAGCTCCT
GGTGAAGCTCAACAGGGAGGACCTCCTGCGGAAGCAGAGAACCTTCGATAACGGCAGCATCCCCCACCAA
ATCCATCTCGGGGAGCTGCACGCCATCCTGAGAAGGCAAGAGGACTTCTACCCTTTCCTCAAGGATAACC
GGGAGAAGATCGAGAAGATCCTGACCTTCAGAATCCCATACTACGTCGGCCCTCTCGCGCGGGGGAACTC
AAGATTCGCTTGGATGACCCGCAAGTCTGAGGAGACCATCACGCCGTGGAACTTCGAGGAGGTGGTGGAC
AAGGGCGCTAGCGCTCAGTCGTTCATCGAGAGGATGACCAACTTCGACAAGAACCTGCCCAACGAGAAGG
TGCTCCCTAAGCACTCGCTCCTGTACGAGTACTTCACCGTCTACAACGAGCTCACGAAGGTGAAGTACGT
CACCGAGGGCATGCGCAAGCCAGCGTTCCTGTCCGGGGAGCAGAAGAAGGCTATCGTGGACCTCCTGTTC
AAGACCAACCGGAAGGTCACGGTTAAGCAACTCAAGGAGGACTACTTCAAGAAGATCGAGTGCTTCGATT
CGGTCGAGATCAGCGGCGTTGAGGACCGCTTCAACGCCAGCCTCGGGACCTACCACGATCTCCTGAAGAT
CATCAAGGATAAGGACTTCCTGGACAACGAGGAGAACGAGGATATCCTGGAGGACATCGTGCTGACCCTC
ACGCTGTTCGAGGACAGGGAGATGATCGAGGAGCGCCTGAAGACGTACGCCCATCTCTTCGATGACAAGG
TCATGAAGCAACTCAAGCGCCGGAGATACACCGGCTGGGGGAGGCTGTCCCGCAAGCTCATCAACGGCAT
CCGGGACAAGCAGTCCGGGAAGACCATCCTCGACTTCCTCAAGAGCGATGGCTTCGCCAACAGGAACTTC
ATGCAACTGATCCACGATGACAGCCTCACCTTCAAGGAGGATATCCAAAAGGCTCAAGTGAGCGGCCAGG
GGGACTCGCTGCACGAGCATATCGCGAACCTCGCTGGCTCCCCCGCGATCAAGAAGGGCATCCTCCAGAC
CGTGAAGGTTGTGGACGAGCTCGTGAAGGTCATGGGCCGGCACAAGCCTGAGAACATCGTCATCGAGATG
GCCAGAGAGAACCAAACCACGCAGAAGGGGCAAAAGAACTCTAGGGAGCGCATGAAGCGCATCGAGGAGG
GCATCAAGGAGCTGGGGTCCCAAATCCTCAAGGAGCACCCAGTGGAGAACACCCAACTGCAGAACGAGAA
GCTCTACCTGTACTACCTCCAGAACGGCAGGGATATGTACGTGGACCAAGAGCTGGATATCAACCGCCTC
AGCGATTACGACGTCGATGCTATCGTTCCCCAGTCTTTCCTGAAGGATGACTCCATCGACAACAAGGTCC
TCACCAGGTCGGACAAGAACCGCGGCAAGTCAGATAACGTTCCATCTGAGGAGGTCGTTAAGAAGATGAA
GAACTACTGGAGGCAGCTCCTGAACGCCAAGCTGATCACGCAAAGGAAGTTCGACAACCTCACCAAGGCT
GAGAGAGGCGGGCTCTCAGAGCTGGACAAGGCCGGCTTCATCAAGCGGCAGCTGGTCGAGACCAGACAAA
TCACGAAGCACGTTGCGCAAATCCTCGACTCTCGGATGAACACGAAGTACGATGAGAACGACAAGCTGAT
CAGGGAGGTTAAGGTGATCACCCTGAAGTCTAAGCTCGTCTCCGACTTCAGGAAGGATTTCCAGTTCTAC
AAGGTTCGCGAGATCAACAACTACCACCATGCCCATGACGCTTACCTCAACGCTGTGGTCGGCACCGCTC
TGATCAAGAAGTACCCAAAGCTGGAGTCCGAGTTCGTGTACGGGGACTACAAGGTTTACGATGTGCGCAA
GATGATCGCCAAGTCGGAGCAAGAGATCGGCAAGGCTACCGCCAAGTACTTCTTCTACTCAAACATCATG
AACTTCTTCAAGACCGAGATCACGCTGGCCAACGGCGAGATCCGGAAGAGACCGCTCATCGAGACCAACG
GCGAGACGGGGGAGATCGTGTGGGACAAGGGCAGGGATTTCGCGACCGTCCGCAAGGTTCTCTCCATGCC
CCAGGTGAACATCGTCAAGAAGACCGAGGTCCAAACGGGCGGGTTCTCAAAGGAGTCTATCCTGCCTAAG
CGGAACAGCGACAAGCTCATCGCCAGAAAGAAGGACTGGGACCCAAAGAAGTACGGCGGGTTCGACAGCC
CTACCGTGGCCTACTCGGTCCTGGTTGTGGCGAAGGTTGAGAAGGGCAAGTCCAAGAAGCTCAAGAGCGT
GAAGGAGCTCCTGGGGATCACCATCATGGAGAGGTCCAGCTTCGAGAAGAACCCAATCGACTTCCTGGAG
GCCAAGGGCTACAAGGAGGTGAAGAAGGACCTGATCATCAAGCTCCCGAAGTACTCTCTCTTCGAGCTGG
AGAACGGCAGGAAGAGAATGCTGGCTTCCGCTGGCGAGCTCCAGAAGGGGAACGAGCTCGCGCTGCCAAG
CAAGTACGTGAACTTCCTCTACCTGGCTTCCCACTACGAGAAGCTCAAGGGCAGCCCGGAGGACAACGAG
CAAAAGCAGCTGTTCGTCGAGCAGCACAAGCATTACCTCGACGAGATCATCGAGCAAATCTCCGAGTTCA
GCAAGCGCGTGATCCTCGCCGACGCGAACCTGGATAAGGTCCTCTCCGCCTACAACAAGCACCGGGACAA
GCCCATCAGAGAGCAAGCGGAGAACATCATCCATCTCTTCACCCTGACGAACCTCGGCGCTCCTGCTGCT
TTCAAGTACTTCGACACCACGATCGATCGGAAGAGATACACCTCCACGAAGGAGGTCCTGGACGCGACCC
TCATCCACCAGTCGATCACCGGCCTGTACGAGACGAGGATCGACCTCTCACAACTCGGCGGGGATAAGAG
ACCCGCAGCAACCAAGAAGGCAGGGCAAGCAAAGAAGAAGAAGTGACTCGAGTATATGAAGATGAAGATG
AAATATTTGGTGTGTCAAATAAAAAGCTTGTGTGCTTAAGTTTGTGTTTTTTTCTTGGCTTGTTGTGTTA
TGAATTTGTGGCTTTTTCTAATATTAAATGAATGTAAGATCACATTATAATGAATAAACAAATGTTTCTA
TAATCCATTGTGAATGTTTTGTTGGATCTCTTCTGCAGCATATAACTACTGTATGTGCTATGGTATGGAC
TATGGAATATGATTAAAGAAAGGAGCTCGTTAACCGGTGACGGACGTGGGCAGGTGTGATGAAAAGCCTT
AGGGTCAGGTGGCACTTTTCGGGGAAATGTGCGATGAACCCCTATTTGTTTATTTTTCTAAATACATTCA
AATATGTATCCGCTAATGAGACAATAACCCTGATAAATGCTTCAATTATATTGAAAAAGGAAGAGTATGA
GTATCCAACATTTCCGTGTCGCCCTTATTCCCTTTTTTGCGGCCTTCTGCCTTCCTGTTTTTGCTCACCC
AGAAACGCTGGTGAAAGTAAAAGATGCTGAAGATCAGTTGGGTGCCCGAGTGGGTTACATTGAACTGGAT
CTCAACAGCGGCAAAATCTTAGAGAGTTTTCGCCCCGAAGAACGCTTCCCAATGATGAGCACTTTCAAAG
TTCTGCTATGTGGCGCGGTGTTATCCCGTATTGATGCTGGGCAAGAGCAACTCGGTCGCCGCATACACTA
TTCTCAGAATGACTTGGTTGAGTATTCACCAGTCACAGAAAAGCATCTTACGGATGGCATGACAGTAAGA
GAATTATGTAGTGCTGCCATAACCATGAGTGATAACACTGCGGCCAACTTACTTCTGACAACGATTGGAG
GACCGAAGGAGCTAACCGCTTTTTTGCACAACATGGGGGATCATGTAACTCGCCTTGATCGTTGGGAACC
GGAGCTGAATGAAGCCATACCAAACGACGAGCGTGACACCACGATGCCTGTAGCAATGGCAACAACTCTC
CGCAAACTATTAACTGGCGAACTACTTACTCTTGCTTCACGCCAGCAACTCATTGACTGGATGGAGGCGG
ACAAAGTTGCAGGACCACTTCTGCGCTCGGCACTTCCGGCTGGCTGGTTTATTGCTGATAAATCTGGAGC
CGGTGAGCGTGGGTCTCGCGGTATCATTGCAGCACTGGGGCCAGATGGTAAGCCCTCCCGTATCGTAGTT
ATCTACACGACGGGGAGTCAGGCAACTATGGATGAACGAAATAGACAGATCGCTGAGATAGGTGCCTCAC
TGATTAAGCATTGGTAACTGTCAGACGAAGGGAAATAAATAGTAGCCCGCCTGATGTGCGGGCTTTTTTT
TGGTGGTGGTTACCAGTGTCGCTTAGCTACCGTAGGTCCTCTTAGGCGGTCCGATTAGCGACATAGTCAT
CAAT
